>Addgene plasmid #105587 | LRG-2.1T-neo-sgROSA | addgene full sequence | sequence record 203610 | Addgene NGS Result
TTAATGTAGTCTTATGCAATACTCTTGTAGTCTTGCAACATGGTAACGATGAGTTAGCAACATGCCTTAC
AAGGAGAGAAAAAGCACCGTGCATGCCGATTGGTGGAAGTAAGGTGGTACGATCGTGCCTTATTAGGAAG
GCAACAGACGGGTCTGACATGGATTGGACGAACCACTGAATTGCCGCATTGCAGAGATATTGTATTTAAG
TGCCTAGCTCGATACATAAACGGGTCTCTCTGGTTAGACCAGATCTGAGCCTGGGAGCTCTCTGGCTAAC
TAGGGAACCCACTGCTTAAGCCTCAATAAAGCTTGCCTTGAGTGCTTCAAGTAGTGTGTGCCCGTCTGTT
GTGTGACTCTGGTAACTAGAGATCCCTCAGACCCTTTTAGTCAGTGTGGAAAATCTCTAGCAGTGGCGCC
CGAACAGGGACTTGAAAGCGAAAGGGAAACCAGAGGAGCTCTCTCGACGCAGGACTCGGCTTGCTGAAGC
GCGCACGGCAAGAGGCGAGGGGCGGCGACTGGTGAGTACGCCAAAAATTTTGACTAGCGGAGGCTAGAAG
GAGAGAGATGGGTGCGAGAGCGTCAGTATTAAGCGGGGGAGAATTAGATCGCGATGGGAAAAAATTCGGT
TAAGGCCAGGGGGAAAGAAAAAATATAAATTAAAACATATAGTATGGGCAAGCAGGGAGCTAGAACGATT
CGCAGTTAATCCTGGCCTGTTAGAAACATCAGAAGGCTGTAGACAAATACTGGGACAGCTACAACCATCC
CTTCAGACAGGATCAGAAGAACTTAGATCATTATATAATACAGTAGCAACCCTCTATTGTGTGCATCAAA
GGATAGAGATAAAAGACACCAAGGAAGCTTTAGACAAGATAGAGGAAGAGCAAAACAAAAGTAAGACCAC
CGCACAGCAAGCGGCCGCTGATCTTCAGACCTGGAGGAGGAGATATGAGGGACAATTGGAGAAGTGAATT
ATATAAATATAAAGTAGTAAAAATTGAACCATTAGGAGTAGCACCCACCAAGGCAAAGAGAAGAGTGGTG
CAGAGAGAAAAAAGAGCAGTGGGAATAGGAGCTTTGTTCCTTGGGTTCTTGGGAGCAGCAGGAAGCACTA
TGGGCGCAGCGTCAATGACGCTGACGGTACAGGCCAGACAATTATTGTCTGGTATAGTGCAGCAGCAGAA
CAATTTGCTGAGGGCTATTGAGGCGCAACAGCATCTGTTGCAACTCACAGTCTGGGGCATCAAGCAGCTC
CAGGCAAGAATCCTGGCTGTGGAAAGATACCTAAAGGATCAACAGCTCCTGGGGATTTGGGGTTGCTCTG
GAAAACTCATTTGCACCACTGCTGTGCCTTGGAATGCTAGTTGGAGTAATAAATCTCTGGAACAGATTTG
GAATCACACGACCTGGATGGAGTGGGACAGAGAAATTAACAATTACACAAGCTTAATACACTCCTTAATT
GAAGAATCGCAAAACCAGCAAGAAAAGAATGAACAAGAATTATTGGAATTAGATAAATGGGCAAGTTTGT
GGAATTGGTTTAACATAACAAATTGGCTGTGGTATATAAAATTATTCATAATGATAGTAGGAGGCTTGGT
AGGTTTAAGAATAGTTTTTGCTGTACTTTCTATAGTGAATAGAGTTAGGCAGGGATATTCACCATTATCG
TTTCAGACCCACCTCCCAACCCCGAGGGGACCCAGAGAGGGCCTATTTCCCATGATTCCTTCATATTTGC
ATATACGATACAAGGCTGTTAGAGAGATAATTAGAATTAATTTGACTGTAAACACAAAGATATTAGTACA
AAATACGTGACGTAGAAAGTAATAATTTCTTGGGTAGTTTGCAGTTTTAAAATTATGTTTTAAAATGGAC
TATCATATGCTTACCGTAACTTGAAAGTATTTCGATTTCTTGGCTTTATATATCTTGTGGAAAGGACGAA
ACACCGAAGATGGGCGGGAGTCTTCGTTTAAGAGCTATGCTGGAAACAGCATAGCAAGTTTAAATAAGGC
TAGTCCGTTATCAACTTTGCTGGAAACAGCAAAGTGGCACCGAGTCGGTGCTTTTTTTGAATTCTAGATC
TTGAGACAAATGGCAGTATTCATCCACAATTTTAAAAGAAAAGGGGGGATTGGGGGGTACAGTGCAGGGG
AAAGAATAGTAGACATAATAGCAACAGACATACAAACTAAAGAATTACAAAAACAAATTACAAAAATTCA
AAATTTTCGGGTTTATTACAGGGACAGCAGAGATCCACTTTGGCGCCGGCTCGAGTGGCTCCGGTGCCCG
TCAGTGGGCAGAGCGCACATCGCCCACAGTCCCCGAGAAGTTGGGGGGAGGGGTCGGCAATTGAACCGGT
GCCTAGAGAAGGTGGCGCGGGGTAAACTGGGAAAGTGATGTCGTGTACTGGCTCCGCCTTTTTCCCGAGG
GTGGGGGAGAACCGTATATAAGTGCAGTAGTCGCCGTGAACGTTCTTTTTCGCAACGGGTTTGCCGCCAG
AACACAGGTGTCGTGACGCGGGATCCGCCACCATGGATTACAAAGACGATGACGATAAGATGGTGAGCAA
GGGCGAGGAGCTGTTCACCGGGGTGGTGCCCATCCTGGTCGAGCTGGACGGCGACGTAAACGGCCACAAG
TTCAGCGTGTCCGGCGAGGGCGAGGGCGATGCCACCTACGGCAAGCTGACCCTGAAGTTCATCTGCACCA
CCGGCAAGCTGCCCGTGCCCTGGCCCACCCTCGTGACCACCCTGACCTACGGCGTGCAGTGCTTCAGCCG
CTACCCCGACCACATGAAGCAGCACGACTTCTTCAAGTCCGCCATGCCCGAAGGCTACGTCCAGGAGCGC
ACCATCTTCTTCAAGGACGACGGCAACTACAAGACCCGCGCCGAGGTGAAGTTCGAGGGCGACACCCTGG
TGAACCGCATCGAGCTGAAGGGCATCGACTTCAAGGAGGACGGCAACATCCTGGGGCACAAGCTGGAGTA
CAACTACAACAGCCACAACGTCTATATCATGGCCGACAAGCAGAAGAACGGCATCAAGGTGAACTTCAAG
ATCCGCCACAACATCGAGGACGGCAGCGTGCAGCTCGCCGACCACTACCAGCAGAACACCCCCATCGGCG
ACGGCCCCGTGCTGCTGCCCGACAACCACTACCTGAGCACCCAGTCCGCCCTGAGCAAAGACCCCAACGA
GAAGCGCGATCACATGGTCCTGCTGGAGTTCGTGACCGCCGCCGGGATCACTCTCGGCATGGACGAGCTG
TACAAGGGCAGCGGCGCCACCAACTTCAGCCTGCTGAAGCAGGCCGGCGACGTGGAGGAGAACCCCGGCC
CCATGCTTGAACAAGATGGATTGCACGCAGGTTCTCCGGCCGCTTGGGTGGAGAGGCTATTCGGCTATGA
CTGGGCACAACAGACAATCGGCTGCTCTGATGCCGCCGTGTTCCGGCTGTCAGCGCAGGGGCGCCCGGTT
CTTTTTGTCAAGACCGACCTGTCCGGTGCCCTGAATGAACTGCAGGACGAGGCAGCGCGGCTATCGTGGC
TGGCCACGACGGGCGTTCCTTGCGCAGCTGTGCTCGACGTTGTCACTGAAGCGGGAAGGGACTGGCTGCT
ATTGGGCGAAGTGCCGGGGCAGGATCTCCTGTCATCTCACCTTGCTCCTGCCGAGAAAGTATCCATCATG
GCTGATGCAATGCGGCGGCTGCATACGCTTGATCCGGCTACCTGCCCATTCGACCACCAAGCGAAACATC
GCATCGAGCGAGCACGTACTCGGATGGAAGCCGGTCTTGTCGATCAGGATGATCTGGACGAAGAGCATCA
GGGGCTCGCGCCAGCCGAACTGTTCGCCAGGCTCAAGGCGCGCATGCCCGACGGCGAGGATCTCGTCGTG
ACCCATGGCGATGCCTGCTTGCCGAATATCATGGTGGAAAATGGCCGCTTTTCTGGATTCATCGACTGTG
GCCGGCTGGGTGTGGCGGACCGCTATCAGGACATAGCGTTGGCTACCCGTGATATTGCTGAAGAGCTTGG
CGGCGAATGGGCTGACCGCTTCCTCGTGCTTTACGGTATCGCCGCTCCCGATTCGCAGCGCATCGCCTTC
TATCGCCTTCTTGACGAGTTCTTCTGAGTCGACAATCAACCTCTGGATTACAAAATTTGTGAAAGATTGA
CTGGTATTCTTAACTATGTTGCTCCTTTTACGCTATGTGGATACGCTGCTTTAATGCCTTTGTATCATGC
TATTGCTTCCCGTATGGCTTTCATTTTCTCCTCCTTGTATAAATCCTGGTTGCTGTCTCTTTATGAGGAG
TTGTGGCCCGTTGTCAGGCAACGTGGCGTGGTGTGCACTGTGTTTGCTGACGCAACCCCCACTGGTTGGG
GCATTGCCACCACCTGTCAGCTCCTTTCCGGGACTTTCGCTTTCCCCCTCCCTATTGCCACGGCGGAACT
CATCGCCGCCTGCCTTGCCCGCTGCTGGACAGGGGCTCGGCTGTTGGGCACTGACAATTCCGTGGTGTTG
TCGGGGAAATCATCGTCCTTTCCTTGGCTGCTCGCCTGTGTTGCCACCTGGATTCTGCGCGGGACGTCCT
TCTGCTACGTCCCTTCGGCCCTCAATCCAGCGGACCTTCCTTCCCGCGGCCTGCTGCCGGCTCTGCGGCC
TCTTCCGCGTCTTCGCCTTCGCCCTCAGACGAGTCGGATCTCCCTTTGGGCCGCCTCCCCGCGTCGACTT
TAAGACCAATGACTTACAAGGCAGCTGTAGATCTTAGCCACTTTTTAAAAGAAAAGGGGGGACTGGAAGG
GCTAATTCACTCCCAACGAAGACAAGATCTGCTTTTTGCTTGTACTGGGTCTCTCTGGTTAGACCAGATC
TGAGCCTGGGAGCTCTCTGGCTAACTAGGGAACCCACTGCTTAAGCCTCAATAAAGCTTGCCTTGAGTGC
TTCAAGTAGTGTGTGCCCGTCTGTTGTGTGACTCTGGTAACTAGAGATCCCTCAGACCCTTTTAGTCAGT
GTGGAAAATCTCTAGCAGTACGTATAGTAGTTCATGTCATCTTATTATTCAGTATTTATAACTTGCAAAG
AAATGAATATCAGAGAGTGAGAGGAACTTGTTTATTGCAGCTTATAATGGTTACAAATAAAGCAATAGCA
TCACAAATTTCACAAATAAAGCATTTTTTTCACTGCATTCTAGTTGTGGTTTGTCCAAACTCATCAATGT
ATCTTATCATGTCTGGCTCTAGCTATCCCGCCCCTAACTCCGCCCATCCCGCCCCTAACTCCGCCCAGTT
CCGCCCATTCTCCGCCCCATGGCTGACTAATTTTTTTTATTTATGCAGAGGCCGAGGCCGCCTCGGCCTC
TGAGCTATTCCAGAAGTAGTGAGGAGGCTTTTTTGGAGGCCTAGGGACGTACCCAATTCGCCCTATAGTG
AGTCGTATTACGCGCGCTCACTGGCCGTCGTTTTACAACGTCGTGACTGGGAAAACCCTGGCGTTACCCA
ACTTAATCGCCTTGCAGCACATCCCCCTTTCGCCAGCTGGCGTAATAGCGAAGAGGCCCGCACCGATCGC
CCTTCCCAACAGTTGCGCAGCCTGAATGGCGAATGGG
[124 nt withheld, positions 5638-5761]
C
[91 nt withheld, positions 5763-5853]
A
[49 nt withheld, positions 5855-5903]
CCTTTGACGTTGGAGTCCACGTTCTTT
[37 nt withheld, positions 5931-5967]
ACCCTATCTCGGTCTATTCTTTTGATTTATAAGGGATTTTGCCGATTTCGGCCTATTGGTTAAAAAATGA
GCTGATTTAACAAAAATTTAACGCGAATTTTAACAAAATATTAACGCTTACAATTTAGGTGGCACTTTTC
GGGGAAATGTGCGCGGAACCCCTATTTGTTTATTTTTCTAAATACATTCAAATATGTATCCGCTCATGAG
ACAATAACCCTGATAAATGCTTCAATAATATTGAAAAAGGAAGAGTATGAGTATTCAACATTTCCGTGTC
GCCCTTATTCCCTTTTTTGCGGCATTTTGCCTTCCTGTTTTTGCTCACCCAGAAACGCTGGTGAAAGTAA
AAGATGCTGAAGATCAGTTGGGTGCACGAGTGGGTTACATCGAACTGGATCTCAACAGCGGTAAGATCCT
TGAGAGTTTTCGCCCCGAAGAACGTTTTCCAATGATGAGCACTTTTAAAGTTCTGCTATGTGGCGCGGTA
TTATCCCGTATTGACGCCGGGCAAGAGCAACTCGGTCGCCGCATACACTATTCTCAGAATGACTTGGTTG
AGTACTCACCAGTCACAGAAAAGCATCTTACGGATGGCATGACAGTAAGAGAATTATGCAGTGCTGCCAT
AACCATGAGTGATAACACTGCGGCCAACTTACTTCTGACAACGATCGGAGGACCGAAGGAGCTAACCGCT
TTTTTGCACAACATGGGGGATCATGTAACTCGCCTTGATCGTTGGGAACCGGAGCTGAATGAAGCCATAC
CAAACGACGAGCGTGACACCACGATGCCTGTAGCAATGGCAACAACGTTGCGCAAACTATTAACTGGCGA
ACTACTTACTCTAGCTTCCCGGCAACAATTAATAGACTGGATGGAGGCGGATAAAGTTGCAGGACCACTT
CTGCGCTCGGCCCTTCCGGCTGGCTGGTTTATTGCTGATAAATCTGGAGCCGGTGAGCGTGGGTCTCGCG
GTATCATTGCAGCACTGGGGCCAGATGGTAAGCCCTCCCGTATCGTAGTTATCTACACGACGGGGAGTCA
GGCAACTATGGATGAACGAAATAGACAGATCGCTGAGATAGGTGCCTCACTGATTAAGCATTGGTAACTG
TCAGACCAAGTTTACTCATATATACTTTAGATTGATTTAAAACTTCATTTTTAATTTAAAAGGATCTAGG
TGAAGATCCTTTTTGATAATCTCATGACCAAAATCCCTTAACGTGAGTTTTCGTTCCACTGAGCGTCAGA
CCCCGTAGAAAAGATCAAAGGATCTTCTTGAGATCCTTTTTTTCTGCGCGTAATCTGCTGCTTGCAAACA
AAAAAACCACCGCTACCAGCGGTGGTTTGTTTGCCGGATCAAGAGCTACCAACTCTTTTTCCGAAGGTAA
CTGGCTTCAGCAGAGCGCAGATACCAAATACTGTTCTTCTAGTGTAGCCGTAGTTAGGCCACCACTTCAA
GAACTCTGTAGCACCGCCTACATACCTCGCTCTGCTAATCCTGTTACCAGTGGCTGCTGCCAGTGGCGAT
AAGTCGTGTCTTACCGGGTTGGACTCAAGACGATAGTTACCGGATAAGGCGCAGCGGTCGGGCTGAACGG
GGGGTTCGTGCACACAGCCCAGCTTGGAGCGAACGACCTACACCGAACTGAGATACCTACAGCGTGAGCT
ATGAGAAAGCGCCACGCTTCCCGAAGGGAGAAAGGCGGACAGGTATCCGGTAAGCGGCAGGGTCGGAACA
GGAGAGCGCACGAGGGAGCTTCCAGGGGGAAACGCCTGGTATCTTTATAGTCCTGTCGGGTTTCGCCACC
TCTGACTTGAGCGTCGATTTTTGTGATGCTCGTCAGGGGGGCGGAGCCTATGGAAAAACGCCAGCAACGC
GGCCTTTTTACGGTTCCTGGCCTTTTGCTGGCCTTTTGCTCACATGTTCTTTCCTGCGTTATCCCCTGAT
TCTGTGGATAACCGTATTACCGCCTTTGAGTGAGCTGATACCGCTCGCCGCAGCCGAACGACCGAGCGCA
GCGAGTCAGTGAGCGAGGAAGCGGAAGAGCGCCCAATACGCAAACCGCCTCTCCCCGCGCGTTGGCCGAT
TCATTAATGCAGCTGGCACGACAGGTTTCCCGACTGGAAAGCGGGCAGTGAGCGCAACGCAATTAATGTG
AGTTAGCTCACTCATTAGGCACCCCAGGCTTTACACTTTATGCTTCCGGCTCGTATGTTGTGTGGAATTG
TGAGCGGATAACAATTTCACACAGGAAACAGCTATGACCATGATTACGCCAAGCGCGCAATTAACCCTCA
CTAAAGGGAACAAAAGCTGGAGCTGCAAGC
Features (pLannotate 1.2.2; 29 found; start..end, strand, type, name):
      5..231     +  promoter       RSV promoter: Rous sarcoma virus enhancer/promoter
    232..412     +  LTR            5' LTR (truncated): truncated 5' long terminal repeat (LTR) from HIV-1
    459..584     +  misc_feature   HIV-1 Ψ: packaging signal of human immunodeficiency virus type 1
    568..931     +  CDS            HIV-1 gag (fragment): gag protein from human immunodeficiency virus 1; gag
   1077..1310    +  misc_feature   RRE: The Rev response element (RRE) of HIV-1 allows for Rev-dependent mRNA export from the nucleus to the cytoplasm.
   1687..1713    +  CDS            Rev (fragment): human immunodeficiency virus 1 (HIV-1) Rev protein; rev; enhances nuclear export of unspliced and incompletely spliced viral mRNAs
   1717..1957    +  promoter       U6 promoter: RNA polymerase III promoter for human U6 snRNA
   1966..1985    +  misc_feature   HA-L (fragment): left homology arm from intron 1 of the mouse Rosa26 gene (Soriano, 1999)
   2004..2047    +  misc_RNA       tracrRNA (fragment): trans-activating CRISPR RNA for the Streptococcus pyogenes CRISPR/Cas9 system
   2130..2247    +  misc_feature   cPPT/CTS: central polypurine tract and central termination sequence of HIV-1
   2316..2527    +  promoter       EF-1α core promoter: core promoter for human elongation factor EF-1α
   2580..3296    +  CDS            EGFP: EGFP is a basic (constitutively fluorescent) green fluorescent protein published in 1996, derived from Aequorea victoria. It is reported to be a rapidly-maturing weak dimer with moderate acid sensitivity.
   3363..4157    +  CDS            NeoR/KanR: aminoglycoside phosphotransferase from Tn5; aph(3')-II (or nptII); confers resistance to neomycin, kanamycin, and G418 (Geneticin®)
   4164..4752    +  misc_feature   WPRE: woodchuck hepatitis virus posttranscriptional regulatory element
   4803..4822    +  misc_feature   cPPT/CTS (fragment): central polypurine tract and central termination sequence of HIV-1
   4824..5057    +  LTR            3' LTR (ΔU3): self-inactivating 3' long terminal repeat (LTR) from HIV-1
   5135..5256    +  polyA_signal   SV40 poly(A) signal: SV40 polyadenylation signal
   5296..5431    +  rep_origin     SV40 ori: SV40 origin of replication
   5452..5470    -  promoter       T7 promoter: promoter for bacteriophage T7 RNA polymerase
   5478..5633    +  CDS            lacZα (fragment): LacZα fragment of β-galactosidase; lacZ fragment
   5638..6066    +  rep_origin     f1 ori (sequence partly withheld): f1 bacteriophage origin of replication; arrow indicates direction of (+) strand synthesis
   6119..6223    +  promoter       AmpR promoter: bla
   6224..7084    +  CDS            AmpR: β-lactamase; bla; confers resistance to ampicillin, carbenicillin, and related antibiotics
   7255..7843    +  rep_origin     ori: high-copy-number ColE1/pMB1/pBR322/pUC origin of replication
   8026..8118    +  CDS            lacI (fragment): lac repressor; lacI; The lac repressor binds to the lac operator to inhibit transcription in E. coli. This inhibition can be relieved by adding lactose or isopropyl-β-D-thiogalactopyranoside (IPTG).
   8131..8152    +  protein_bind   CAP binding site: CAP binding activates transcription in the presence of cAMP. E. coli catabolite activator protein
   8167..8197    +  promoter       lac promoter: promoter for the E. coli lac operon
   8205..8221    +  protein_bind   lac operator: The lac repressor binds to the lac operator to inhibit transcription in E. coli. This inhibition can be relieved by adding lactose or isopropyl-β-D-thiogalactopyranoside (IPTG). lac repressor encoded by lacI
   8266..8284    +  promoter       T3 promoter: promoter for bacteriophage T3 RNA polymerase
