[The description below was written by a language model from this plasmid's Addgene catalogue record and pLannotate feature annotations shown in this document.]
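Description:
LRG-2.1T-neo-sgROSA is an 8.3 kb third-generation, self-inactivating lentiviral CRISPR guide vector built on the LRG 2.1T backbone (hU6-sgRNA-EFS-GFP-P2A-Neo). It is propagated in E. coli through a high-copy ColE1/pUC-type origin with ampicillin resistance; an f1 origin, an SV40 origin and residual lac and T7/T3 promoter elements remain from the parental cloning backbone. The viral genome is transcribed in packaging cells from an RSV promoter fused to a truncated HIV-1 5' LTR. It carries the Ψ packaging signal with a short gag fragment, the RRE for Rev-dependent nuclear export, a cPPT/CTS, a WPRE to boost transcript expression, and a ΔU3 3' LTR that disables LTR promoter activity after integration.

The payload consists of two expression units. A human U6 Pol III promoter drives a single guide RNA whose 20-nt spacer targets the mouse Rosa26 locus, followed by an S. pyogenes Cas9 scaffold. The annotation software labels the spacer as a fragment of a Rosa26 homology arm, but this simply reflects its match to that genomic region. Downstream, the EF-1α core (EFS) promoter expresses EGFP linked via a P2A peptide to the neomycin phosphotransferase gene, so transduced cells can be tracked by fluorescence and selected with G418. Repository sequencing found two substitutions in NeoR (I2L and S177R), which are not known to affect neomycin selection. The plasmid does not encode Cas9, which must be supplied separately. Rosa26 is widely treated as a safe-harbour locus, so this guide probably serves as a cutting negative control in mouse cells, though the record does not state this.
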