Addgene plasmid #105587: LRG-2.1T-neo-sgROSA
Purpose: lentivirally express gRNA targeting ROSA26 locus with GFP marker and neo resistance
Depositing lab: Christopher Vakoc. Depositing organization: Cold Spring Harbor Laboratory. Publication: A TFIID-SAGA Perturbation that Targets MYB and Suppresses Acute Myeloid Leukemia. Xu Y, Milazzo JP, Somerville TDD, Tarumoto Y, Huang YH, Ostrander EL, Wilkinson JE, Challen GA, Vakoc CR. Cancer Cell. 2018 Jan 8;33(1):13-28.e8. doi: 10.1016/j.ccell.2017.12.002. PubMed 29316427.
Backbone
  Vector backbone: LRG 2.1T(hU6-sgRNA- EFS-GFP-P2A-Neo)
  Vector type: Mammalian Expression, Lentiviral, CRISPR
  Selectable markers: Neomycin (select with G418)
Growth in bacteria
  Bacterial resistance: Ampicillin, 100 μg/mL
  Growth temperature: 37°C
  Growth strain: NEB Stable
  Copy number: Unknown
Gene/Insert
  Gene/Insert name: gRNA targeting rosa26 locus
  gRNA/shRNA sequence: GAAGATGGGCGGGAGTCTTC
  Species: M. musculus (mouse)
  Promoter: hU6
  Cloning method: Ligation Independent Cloning
  Sequencing primers: 5′ AACCGGTGCCTAGAGAAGGT
Terms and licenses: Academic/Nonprofit Terms; Industry Terms: Not Available to Industry
Depositor comments: Addgene's sequencing found I2L and S177R in NeoR. These mutations are not known to affect neomycin selection.
How to cite: LRG-2.1T-neo-sgROSA was a gift from Christopher Vakoc (Addgene plasmid # 105587 ; http://n2t.net/addgene:105587 ; RRID:Addgene_105587)
